Addgene plasmid #239326: LentiCRISPR-B_2xsgRNAs_BRF2 (pAVA3258)
Purpose: Lentiviral vector expressing Cas9-P2A-Blasticidin and two sgRNAs targeting BRF2
Depositing lab: Andrei Alexandrov. Depositing organization: Clemson University. Publication: Identification of human pathways acting on nuclear non-coding RNAs using the Mirror forward genetic approach. Che R, Panah M, Mirani B, Knowles K, Ostapovich A, Majumdar D, Chen X, DeSimone J, White W, Noonan M, Luo H, Alexandrov A. Nat Commun. 2025 May 22;16(1):4741. doi: 10.1038/s41467-025-59998-3. PubMed 40399278.
Backbone
  Vector backbone: LentiCRISPR-B
  Vector type: Lentiviral, CRISPR
  Selectable markers: Blasticidin
Growth in bacteria
  Bacterial resistance: Ampicillin, 100 μg/mL
  Growth temperature: 37°C
  Growth strain: NEB Stable
  Copy number: High Copy
Gene/Insert
  Gene/Insert name: U6-driven sgRNA1 and 7SK-driven sgRNA2 targeting BRF2
  gRNA/shRNA sequence: sgRNA1: AGCGACGAGGGCAATCTCCG/sgRNA2: GTTAGTCGCAGCCAGCAACG
  Species: H. sapiens (human)
  Entrez Gene: BRF2 (a.k.a. BRFU, TFIIIB50)
  Cloning method: Gibson Cloning
  Sequencing primers: 5′ CGTGACGTAGAAAGTAATAATTTCTTGGGTAG
Terms and licenses: Academic/Nonprofit Terms; Industry Terms: Not Available to Industry
Depositor comments: Please visit https://doi.org/10.1101/2024.09.26.615073 for bioRxiv preprint.
How to cite: LentiCRISPR-B_2xsgRNAs_BRF2 (pAVA3258) was a gift from Andrei Alexandrov (Addgene plasmid # 239326 ; http://n2t.net/addgene:239326 ; RRID:Addgene_239326)
