[The description below was written by a language model from this plasmid's Addgene catalogue record and pLannotate feature annotations shown in this document.]
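Description:
LentiCRISPR-B_2xsgRNAs_BRF2 (pAVA3258) is an all-in-one lentiviral CRISPR vector built on the LentiCRISPR-B backbone, designed to deliver Streptococcus pyogenes Cas9 together with two guide RNAs against human BRF2 (also known as BRFU or TFIIIB50). It is propagated in E. coli through a high-copy ColE1/pUC-type origin with ampicillin selection from the AmpR (β-lactamase) cassette. The backbone also carries an f1 origin, an SV40 origin and poly(A) signal, and residual lac, T7 and T3 elements. The lentiviral portion has a third-generation layout. An RSV promoter fused to a truncated HIV-1 5' LTR drives genomic RNA production in packaging cells, followed by the Ψ packaging signal with a partial gag sequence, the RRE for Rev-dependent export, a cPPT/CTS, WPRE, and a self-inactivating ΔU3 3' LTR.

The payload consists of two Pol III guide cassettes followed by a Pol II Cas9 cassette. According to the catalogue entry, sgRNA1 is expressed from a U6 promoter and sgRNA2 from a 7SK promoter. The feature table annotates the U6 promoter and two S. pyogenes gRNA scaffolds, but it does not annotate the 7SK promoter, which presumably lies in the unannotated gap between the scaffolds. Downstream, an EF-1α core promoter drives Cas9, which is annotated as contiguous N- and C-terminal portions. Per the record, Cas9 is linked through a P2A self-cleaving peptide to blasticidin S deaminase, so transduced mammalian cells can be selected with blasticidin. Using two guides against the same gene is a common way to increase the likelihood of disruption. The construct was deposited in connection with a forward genetic study of human pathways acting on nuclear non-coding RNAs, where it would serve to knock out BRF2.
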