Features (pLannotate 1.2.2; 30 found; start..end, strand, type, name):
      5..231     +  promoter       RSV promoter: Rous sarcoma virus enhancer/promoter
    232..412     +  LTR            5' LTR (truncated): truncated 5' long terminal repeat (LTR) from HIV-1
    459..584     +  misc_feature   HIV-1 Ψ: packaging signal of human immunodeficiency virus type 1
    568..931     +  CDS            HIV-1 gag (fragment): gag protein from human immunodeficiency virus 1; gag
   1077..1310    +  misc_feature   RRE: The Rev response element (RRE) of HIV-1 allows for Rev-dependent mRNA export from the nucleus to the cytoplasm.
   1687..1713    +  CDS            Rev (fragment): human immunodeficiency virus 1 (HIV-1) Rev protein; rev; enhances nuclear export of unspliced and incompletely spliced viral mRNAs
   1717..1957    +  promoter       U6 promoter: RNA polymerase III promoter for human U6 snRNA
   1987..2062    +  misc_RNA       gRNA scaffold: guide RNA scaffold for the Streptococcus pyogenes CRISPR/Cas9 system
   2339..2414    +  misc_RNA       gRNA scaffold: guide RNA scaffold for the Streptococcus pyogenes CRISPR/Cas9 system
   2462..2579    +  misc_feature   cPPT/CTS: central polypurine tract and central termination sequence of HIV-1
   2648..2859    +  promoter       EF-1α core promoter: core promoter for human elongation factor EF-1α
   2963..4564    +  CDS            Cas9(N): N-terminal portion of Streptococcus pyogenes Cas9 (Zetsche et al., 2015)
   4565..7063    +  CDS            Cas9(C): C-terminal portion of Streptococcus pyogenes Cas9 (Zetsche et al., 2015)
   7184..7582    +  CDS            BSD: blasticidin S deaminase; Aspergillus terreus BSD; confers resistance to blasticidin
   7598..8186    +  misc_feature   WPRE: woodchuck hepatitis virus posttranscriptional regulatory element
   8237..8256    +  misc_feature   cPPT/CTS (fragment): central polypurine tract and central termination sequence of HIV-1
   8258..8491    +  LTR            3' LTR (ΔU3): self-inactivating 3' long terminal repeat (LTR) from HIV-1
   8569..8690    +  polyA_signal   SV40 poly(A) signal: SV40 polyadenylation signal
   8730..8865    +  rep_origin     SV40 ori: SV40 origin of replication
   8886..8904    -  promoter       T7 promoter: promoter for bacteriophage T7 RNA polymerase
   8912..9067    +  CDS            lacZα (fragment): LacZα fragment of β-galactosidase; lacZ fragment
   9072..9500    +  rep_origin     f1 ori (sequence partly withheld): f1 bacteriophage origin of replication; arrow indicates direction of (+) strand synthesis
   9553..9657    +  promoter       AmpR promoter: bla
   9658..10518   +  CDS            AmpR: β-lactamase; bla; confers resistance to ampicillin, carbenicillin, and related antibiotics
  10689..11277   +  rep_origin     ori: high-copy-number ColE1/pMB1/pBR322/pUC origin of replication
  11460..11552   +  CDS            lacI (fragment): lac repressor; lacI; The lac repressor binds to the lac operator to inhibit transcription in E. coli. This inhibition can be relieved by adding lactose or isopropyl-β-D-thiogalactopyranoside (IPTG).
  11565..11586   +  protein_bind   CAP binding site: CAP binding activates transcription in the presence of cAMP. E. coli catabolite activator protein
  11601..11631   +  promoter       lac promoter: promoter for the E. coli lac operon
  11635..11657   +  protein_bind   lac operator (fragment): The lac repressor binds to the lac operator to inhibit transcription in E. coli. This inhibition can be relieved by adding lactose or isopropyl-β-D-thiogalactopyranoside (IPTG). lac repressor encoded by lacI
  11700..11718   +  promoter       T3 promoter: promoter for bacteriophage T3 RNA polymerase
>Addgene plasmid #239326 | LentiCRISPR-B_2xsgRNAs_BRF2 (pAVA3258) | addgene full sequence | sequence record 479132 | Addgene NGS Result
TTAATGTAGTCTTATGCAATACTCTTGTAGTCTTGCAACATGGTAACGATGAGTTAGCAACATGCCTTAC
AAGGAGAGAAAAAGCACCGTGCATGCCGATTGGTGGAAGTAAGGTGGTACGATCGTGCCTTATTAGGAAG
GCAACAGACGGGTCTGACATGGATTGGACGAACCACTGAATTGCCGCATTGCAGAGATATTGTATTTAAG
TGCCTAGCTCGATACATAAACGGGTCTCTCTGGTTAGACCAGATCTGAGCCTGGGAGCTCTCTGGCTAAC
TAGGGAACCCACTGCTTAAGCCTCAATAAAGCTTGCCTTGAGTGCTTCAAGTAGTGTGTGCCCGTCTGTT
GTGTGACTCTGGTAACTAGAGATCCCTCAGACCCTTTTAGTCAGTGTGGAAAATCTCTAGCAGTGGCGCC
CGAACAGGGACTTGAAAGCGAAAGGGAAACCAGAGGAGCTCTCTCGACGCAGGACTCGGCTTGCTGAAGC
GCGCACGGCAAGAGGCGAGGGGCGGCGACTGGTGAGTACGCCAAAAATTTTGACTAGCGGAGGCTAGAAG
GAGAGAGATGGGTGCGAGAGCGTCAGTATTAAGCGGGGGAGAATTAGATCGCGATGGGAAAAAATTCGGT
TAAGGCCAGGGGGAAAGAAAAAATATAAATTAAAACATATAGTATGGGCAAGCAGGGAGCTAGAACGATT
CGCAGTTAATCCTGGCCTGTTAGAAACATCAGAAGGCTGTAGACAAATACTGGGACAGCTACAACCATCC
CTTCAGACAGGATCAGAAGAACTTAGATCATTATATAATACAGTAGCAACCCTCTATTGTGTGCATCAAA
GGATAGAGATAAAAGACACCAAGGAAGCTTTAGACAAGATAGAGGAAGAGCAAAACAAAAGTAAGACCAC
CGCACAGCAAGCGGCCGCTGATCTTCAGACCTGGAGGAGGAGATATGAGGGACAATTGGAGAAGTGAATT
ATATAAATATAAAGTAGTAAAAATTGAACCATTAGGAGTAGCACCCACCAAGGCAAAGAGAAGAGTGGTG
CAGAGAGAAAAAAGAGCAGTGGGAATAGGAGCTTTGTTCCTTGGGTTCTTGGGAGCAGCAGGAAGCACTA
TGGGCGCAGCGTCAATGACGCTGACGGTACAGGCCAGACAATTATTGTCTGGTATAGTGCAGCAGCAGAA
CAATTTGCTGAGGGCTATTGAGGCGCAACAGCATCTGTTGCAACTCACAGTCTGGGGCATCAAGCAGCTC
CAGGCAAGAATCCTGGCTGTGGAAAGATACCTAAAGGATCAACAGCTCCTGGGGATTTGGGGTTGCTCTG
GAAAACTCATTTGCACCACTGCTGTGCCTTGGAATGCTAGTTGGAGTAATAAATCTCTGGAACAGATTTG
GAATCACACGACCTGGATGGAGTGGGACAGAGAAATTAACAATTACACAAGCTTAATACACTCCTTAATT
GAAGAATCGCAAAACCAGCAAGAAAAGAATGAACAAGAATTATTGGAATTAGATAAATGGGCAAGTTTGT
GGAATTGGTTTAACATAACAAATTGGCTGTGGTATATAAAATTATTCATAATGATAGTAGGAGGCTTGGT
AGGTTTAAGAATAGTTTTTGCTGTACTTTCTATAGTGAATAGAGTTAGGCAGGGATATTCACCATTATCG
TTTCAGACCCACCTCCCAACCCCGAGGGGACCCAGAGAGGGCCTATTTCCCATGATTCCTTCATATTTGC
ATATACGATACAAGGCTGTTAGAGAGATAATTAGAATTAATTTGACTGTAAACACAAAGATATTAGTACA
AAATACGTGACGTAGAAAGTAATAATTTCTTGGGTAGTTTGCAGTTTTAAAATTATGTTTTAAAATGGAC
TATCATATGCTTACCGTAACTTGAAAGTATTTCGATTTCTTGGCTTTATATATCTTGTGGAAAGGACGAA
ACACCGAGCGACGAGGGCAATCTCCGGTTTTAGAGCTAGAAATAGCAAGTTAAAATAAGGCTAGTCCGTT
ATCAACTTGAAAAAGTGGCACCGAGTCGGTGCTTTTTTGAATTCCTGCAGTATTTAGCATGCCCCACCCA
TCTGCAAGGCATTCTGGATAGTGTCAAAACAGCCGGAAATCAAGTCCGTTTATCTCAAACTTTAGCATTT
TGGGAATAAATGATATTTGCTATGCTGGTTAAATTAGATTTTAGTTAAATTTCCTGCTGAAGCTCTAGTA
CGATAAGCAACTTGACCTAAGTGTAAAGTTGAGACTTCCTTCAGGTTTATATAGCTTGTGCGCCGCTTGG
GTACCTCGGTTAGTCGCAGCCAGCAACGGTTTTAGAGCTAGAAATAGCAAGTTAAAATAAGGCTAGTCCG
TTATCAACTTGAAAAAGTGGCACCGAGTCGGTGCTTTTTTGAATTCTAGATCTTGAGACAAATGGCAGTA
TTCATCCACAATTTTAAAAGAAAAGGGGGGATTGGGGGGTACAGTGCAGGGGAAAGAATAGTAGACATAA
TAGCAACAGACATACAAACTAAAGAATTACAAAAACAAATTACAAAAATTCAAAATTTTCGGGTTTATTA
CAGGGACAGCAGAGATCCACTTTGGCGCCGGCTCGAGTGGCTCCGGTGCCCGTCAGTGGGCAGAGCGCAC
ATCGCCCACAGTCCCCGAGAAGTTGGGGGGAGGGGTCGGCAATTGAACCGGTGCCTAGAGAAGGTGGCGC
GGGGTAAACTGGGAAAGTGATGTCGTGTACTGGCTCCGCCTTTTTCCCGAGGGTGGGGGAGAACCGTATA
TAAGTGCAGTAGTCGCCGTGAACGTTCTTTTTCGCAACGGGTTTGCCGCCAGAACACAGGTGTCGTGACG
CGGGATCCGCCACCATGGATTACAAAGACGATGACGATAAGATGGCCCCAAAGAAGAAGCGGAAGGTCGG
TATCCACGGAGTCCCAGCAGCCGACAAGAAGTACAGCATCGGCCTGGACATCGGCACCAACTCTGTGGGC
TGGGCCGTGATCACCGACGAGTACAAGGTGCCCAGCAAGAAATTCAAGGTGCTGGGCAACACCGACCGGC
ACAGCATCAAGAAGAACCTGATCGGAGCCCTGCTGTTCGACAGCGGCGAAACAGCCGAGGCCACCCGGCT
GAAGAGAACCGCCAGAAGAAGATACACCAGACGGAAGAACCGGATCTGCTATCTGCAAGAGATCTTCAGC
AACGAGATGGCCAAGGTGGACGACAGCTTCTTCCACAGACTGGAAGAGTCCTTCCTGGTGGAAGAGGATA
AGAAGCACGAGCGGCACCCCATCTTCGGCAACATCGTGGACGAGGTGGCCTACCACGAGAAGTACCCCAC
CATCTACCACCTGAGAAAGAAACTGGTGGACAGCACCGACAAGGCCGACCTGCGGCTGATCTATCTGGCC
CTGGCCCACATGATCAAGTTCCGGGGCCACTTCCTGATCGAGGGCGACCTGAACCCCGACAACAGCGACG
TGGACAAGCTGTTCATCCAGCTGGTGCAGACCTACAACCAGCTGTTCGAGGAAAACCCCATCAACGCCAG
CGGCGTGGACGCCAAGGCCATCCTGTCTGCCAGACTGAGCAAGAGCAGACGGCTGGAAAATCTGATCGCC
CAGCTGCCCGGCGAGAAGAAGAATGGCCTGTTCGGAAACCTGATTGCCCTGAGCCTGGGCCTGACCCCCA
ACTTCAAGAGCAACTTCGACCTGGCCGAGGATGCCAAACTGCAGCTGAGCAAGGACACCTACGACGACGA
CCTGGACAACCTGCTGGCCCAGATCGGCGACCAGTACGCCGACCTGTTTCTGGCCGCCAAGAACCTGTCC
GACGCCATCCTGCTGAGCGACATCCTGAGAGTGAACACCGAGATCACCAAGGCCCCCCTGAGCGCCTCTA
TGATCAAGAGATACGACGAGCACCACCAGGACCTGACCCTGCTGAAAGCTCTCGTGCGGCAGCAGCTGCC
TGAGAAGTACAAAGAGATTTTCTTCGACCAGAGCAAGAACGGCTACGCCGGCTACATTGACGGCGGAGCC
AGCCAGGAAGAGTTCTACAAGTTCATCAAGCCCATCCTGGAAAAGATGGACGGCACCGAGGAACTGCTCG
TGAAGCTGAACAGAGAGGACCTGCTGCGGAAGCAGCGGACCTTCGACAACGGCAGCATCCCCCACCAGAT
CCACCTGGGAGAGCTGCACGCCATTCTGCGGCGGCAGGAAGATTTTTACCCATTCCTGAAGGACAACCGG
GAAAAGATCGAGAAGATCCTGACCTTCCGCATCCCCTACTACGTGGGCCCTCTGGCCAGGGGAAACAGCA
GATTCGCCTGGATGACCAGAAAGAGCGAGGAAACCATCACCCCCTGGAACTTCGAGGAAGTGGTGGACAA
GGGCGCTTCCGCCCAGAGCTTCATCGAGCGGATGACCAACTTCGATAAGAACCTGCCCAACGAGAAGGTG
CTGCCCAAGCACAGCCTGCTGTACGAGTACTTCACCGTGTATAACGAGCTGACCAAAGTGAAATACGTGA
CCGAGGGAATGAGAAAGCCCGCCTTCCTGAGCGGCGAGCAGAAAAAGGCCATCGTGGACCTGCTGTTCAA
GACCAACCGGAAAGTGACCGTGAAGCAGCTGAAAGAGGACTACTTCAAGAAAATCGAGTGCTTCGACTCC
GTGGAAATCTCCGGCGTGGAAGATCGGTTCAACGCCTCCCTGGGCACATACCACGATCTGCTGAAAATTA
TCAAGGACAAGGACTTCCTGGACAATGAGGAAAACGAGGACATTCTGGAAGATATCGTGCTGACCCTGAC
ACTGTTTGAGGACAGAGAGATGATCGAGGAACGGCTGAAAACCTATGCCCACCTGTTCGACGACAAAGTG
ATGAAGCAGCTGAAGCGGCGGAGATACACCGGCTGGGGCAGGCTGAGCCGGAAGCTGATCAACGGCATCC
GGGACAAGCAGTCCGGCAAGACAATCCTGGATTTCCTGAAGTCCGACGGCTTCGCCAACAGAAACTTCAT
GCAGCTGATCCACGACGACAGCCTGACCTTTAAAGAGGACATCCAGAAAGCCCAGGTGTCCGGCCAGGGC
GATAGCCTGCACGAGCACATTGCCAATCTGGCCGGCAGCCCCGCCATTAAGAAGGGCATCCTGCAGACAG
TGAAGGTGGTGGACGAGCTCGTGAAAGTGATGGGCCGGCACAAGCCCGAGAACATCGTGATCGAAATGGC
CAGAGAGAACCAGACCACCCAGAAGGGACAGAAGAACAGCCGCGAGAGAATGAAGCGGATCGAAGAGGGC
ATCAAAGAGCTGGGCAGCCAGATCCTGAAAGAACACCCCGTGGAAAACACCCAGCTGCAGAACGAGAAGC
TGTACCTGTACTACCTGCAGAATGGGCGGGATATGTACGTGGACCAGGAACTGGACATCAACCGGCTGTC
CGACTACGATGTGGACCATATCGTGCCTCAGAGCTTTCTGAAGGACGACTCCATCGACAACAAGGTGCTG
ACCAGAAGCGACAAGAACCGGGGCAAGAGCGACAACGTGCCCTCCGAAGAGGTCGTGAAGAAGATGAAGA
ACTACTGGCGGCAGCTGCTGAACGCCAAGCTGATTACCCAGAGAAAGTTCGACAATCTGACCAAGGCCGA
GAGAGGCGGCCTGAGCGAACTGGATAAGGCCGGCTTCATCAAGAGACAGCTGGTGGAAACCCGGCAGATC
ACAAAGCACGTGGCACAGATCCTGGACTCCCGGATGAACACTAAGTACGACGAGAATGACAAGCTGATCC
GGGAAGTGAAAGTGATCACCCTGAAGTCCAAGCTGGTGTCCGATTTCCGGAAGGATTTCCAGTTTTACAA
AGTGCGCGAGATCAACAACTACCACCACGCCCACGACGCCTACCTGAACGCCGTCGTGGGAACCGCCCTG
ATCAAAAAGTACCCTAAGCTGGAAAGCGAGTTCGTGTACGGCGACTACAAGGTGTACGACGTGCGGAAGA
TGATCGCCAAGAGCGAGCAGGAAATCGGCAAGGCTACCGCCAAGTACTTCTTCTACAGCAACATCATGAA
CTTTTTCAAGACCGAGATTACCCTGGCCAACGGCGAGATCCGGAAGCGGCCTCTGATCGAGACAAACGGC
GAAACCGGGGAGATCGTGTGGGATAAGGGCCGGGATTTTGCCACCGTGCGGAAAGTGCTGAGCATGCCCC
AAGTGAATATCGTGAAAAAGACCGAGGTGCAGACAGGCGGCTTCAGCAAAGAGTCTATCCTGCCCAAGAG
GAACAGCGATAAGCTGATCGCCAGAAAGAAGGACTGGGACCCTAAGAAGTACGGCGGCTTCGACAGCCCC
ACCGTGGCCTATTCTGTGCTGGTGGTGGCCAAAGTGGAAAAGGGCAAGTCCAAGAAACTGAAGAGTGTGA
AAGAGCTGCTGGGGATCACCATCATGGAAAGAAGCAGCTTCGAGAAGAATCCCATCGACTTTCTGGAAGC
CAAGGGCTACAAAGAAGTGAAAAAGGACCTGATCATCAAGCTGCCTAAGTACTCCCTGTTCGAGCTGGAA
AACGGCCGGAAGAGAATGCTGGCCTCTGCCGGCGAACTGCAGAAGGGAAACGAACTGGCCCTGCCCTCCA
AATATGTGAACTTCCTGTACCTGGCCAGCCACTATGAGAAGCTGAAGGGCTCCCCCGAGGATAATGAGCA
GAAACAGCTGTTTGTGGAACAGCACAAGCACTACCTGGACGAGATCATCGAGCAGATCAGCGAGTTCTCC
AAGAGAGTGATCCTGGCCGACGCTAATCTGGACAAAGTGCTGTCCGCCTACAACAAGCACCGGGATAAGC
CCATCAGAGAGCAGGCCGAGAATATCATCCACCTGTTTACCCTGACCAATCTGGGAGCCCCTGCCGCCTT
CAAGTACTTTGACACCACCATCGACCGGAAGAGGTACACCAGCACCAAAGAGGTGCTGGACGCCACCCTG
ATCCACCAGAGCATCACCGGCCTGTACGAGACACGGATCGACCTGTCTCAGCTGGGAGGCGACAAGCGTC
CTGCTGCTACTAAGAAAGCTGGTCAAGCTAAGAAAAAGAAAGCTAGCGGCAGCGGCGCCACCAACTTCAG
CCTGCTGAAGCAGGCCGGCGACGTGGAGGAGAACCCCGGCCCCATGGCCAAGCCTTTGTCTCAAGAAGAA
TCCACCCTCATTGAAAGAGCAACGGCTACAATCAACAGCATCCCCATCTCTGAAGACTACAGCGTCGCCA
GCGCAGCTCTCTCTAGCGACGGCCGCATCTTCACTGGTGTCAATGTATATCATTTTACTGGGGGACCTTG
TGCAGAACTCGTGGTGCTGGGCACTGCTGCTGCTGCGGCAGCTGGCAACCTGACTTGTATCGTCGCGATC
GGAAATGAGAACAGGGGCATCTTGAGCCCCTGCGGACGGTGCCGACAGGTGCTTCTCGATCTGCATCCTG
GGATCAAAGCCATAGTGAAGGACAGTGATGGACAGCCGACGGCAGTTGGGATTCGTGAATTGCTGCCCTC
TGGTTATGTGTGGGAGGGCTAAACGCGTTAAGTCGACAATCAACCTCTGGATTACAAAATTTGTGAAAGA
TTGACTGGTATTCTTAACTATGTTGCTCCTTTTACGCTATGTGGATACGCTGCTTTAATGCCTTTGTATC
ATGCTATTGCTTCCCGTATGGCTTTCATTTTCTCCTCCTTGTATAAATCCTGGTTGCTGTCTCTTTATGA
GGAGTTGTGGCCCGTTGTCAGGCAACGTGGCGTGGTGTGCACTGTGTTTGCTGACGCAACCCCCACTGGT
TGGGGCATTGCCACCACCTGTCAGCTCCTTTCCGGGACTTTCGCTTTCCCCCTCCCTATTGCCACGGCGG
AACTCATCGCCGCCTGCCTTGCCCGCTGCTGGACAGGGGCTCGGCTGTTGGGCACTGACAATTCCGTGGT
GTTGTCGGGGAAATCATCGTCCTTTCCTTGGCTGCTCGCCTGTGTTGCCACCTGGATTCTGCGCGGGACG
TCCTTCTGCTACGTCCCTTCGGCCCTCAATCCAGCGGACCTTCCTTCCCGCGGCCTGCTGCCGGCTCTGC
GGCCTCTTCCGCGTCTTCGCCTTCGCCCTCAGACGAGTCGGATCTCCCTTTGGGCCGCCTCCCCGCGTCG
ACTTTAAGACCAATGACTTACAAGGCAGCTGTAGATCTTAGCCACTTTTTAAAAGAAAAGGGGGGACTGG
AAGGGCTAATTCACTCCCAACGAAGACAAGATCTGCTTTTTGCTTGTACTGGGTCTCTCTGGTTAGACCA
GATCTGAGCCTGGGAGCTCTCTGGCTAACTAGGGAACCCACTGCTTAAGCCTCAATAAAGCTTGCCTTGA
GTGCTTCAAGTAGTGTGTGCCCGTCTGTTGTGTGACTCTGGTAACTAGAGATCCCTCAGACCCTTTTAGT
CAGTGTGGAAAATCTCTAGCAGTACGTATAGTAGTTCATGTCATCTTATTATTCAGTATTTATAACTTGC
AAAGAAATGAATATCAGAGAGTGAGAGGAACTTGTTTATTGCAGCTTATAATGGTTACAAATAAAGCAAT
AGCATCACAAATTTCACAAATAAAGCATTTTTTTCACTGCATTCTAGTTGTGGTTTGTCCAAACTCATCA
ATGTATCTTATCATGTCTGGCTCTAGCTATCCCGCCCCTAACTCCGCCCATCCCGCCCCTAACTCCGCCC
AGTTCCGCCCATTCTCCGCCCCATGGCTGACTAATTTTTTTTATTTATGCAGAGGCCGAGGCCGCCTCGG
CCTCTGAGCTATTCCAGAAGTAGTGAGGAGGCTTTTTTGGAGGCCTAGGGACGTACCCAATTCGCCCTAT
AGTGAGTCGTATTACGCGCGCTCACTGGCCGTCGTTTTACAACGTCGTGACTGGGAAAACCCTGGCGTTA
CCCAACTTAATCGCCTTGCAGCACATCCCCCTTTCGCCAGCTGGCGTAATAGCGAAGAGGCCCGCACCGA
TCGCCCTTCCCAACAGTTGCGCAGCCTGAATGGCGAATGGG
[124 nt withheld, positions 9072-9195]
C
[91 nt withheld, positions 9197-9287]
A
[49 nt withheld, positions 9289-9337]
CCTTTGACGTTGGAGTCCACGTTCTTT
[37 nt withheld, positions 9365-9401]
ACCCTATCTCGGTCTATTCTTTTGATTTATAAGGGATTTTGCCGATTTCGGCCTATTGGTTAAAAAATGA
GCTGATTTAACAAAAATTTAACGCGAATTTTAACAAAATATTAACGCTTACAATTTAGGTGGCACTTTTC
GGGGAAATGTGCGCGGAACCCCTATTTGTTTATTTTTCTAAATACATTCAAATATGTATCCGCTCATGAG
ACAATAACCCTGATAAATGCTTCAATAATATTGAAAAAGGAAGAGTATGAGTATTCAACATTTCCGTGTC
GCCCTTATTCCCTTTTTTGCGGCATTTTGCCTTCCTGTTTTTGCTCACCCAGAAACGCTGGTGAAAGTAA
AAGATGCTGAAGATCAGTTGGGTGCACGAGTGGGTTACATCGAACTGGATCTCAACAGCGGTAAGATCCT
TGAGAGTTTTCGCCCCGAAGAACGTTTTCCAATGATGAGCACTTTTAAAGTTCTGCTATGTGGCGCGGTA
TTATCCCGTATTGACGCCGGGCAAGAGCAACTCGGTCGCCGCATACACTATTCTCAGAATGACTTGGTTG
AGTACTCACCAGTCACAGAAAAGCATCTTACGGATGGCATGACAGTAAGAGAATTATGCAGTGCTGCCAT
AACCATGAGTGATAACACTGCGGCCAACTTACTTCTGACAACGATCGGAGGACCGAAGGAGCTAACCGCT
TTTTTGCACAACATGGGGGATCATGTAACTCGCCTTGATCGTTGGGAACCGGAGCTGAATGAAGCCATAC
CAAACGACGAGCGTGACACCACGATGCCTGTAGCAATGGCAACAACGTTGCGCAAACTATTAACTGGCGA
ACTACTTACTCTAGCTTCCCGGCAACAATTAATAGACTGGATGGAGGCGGATAAAGTTGCAGGACCACTT
CTGCGCTCGGCCCTTCCGGCTGGCTGGTTTATTGCTGATAAATCTGGAGCCGGTGAGCGTGGGTCTCGCG
GTATCATTGCAGCACTGGGGCCAGATGGTAAGCCCTCCCGTATCGTAGTTATCTACACGACGGGGAGTCA
GGCAACTATGGATGAACGAAATAGACAGATCGCTGAGATAGGTGCCTCACTGATTAAGCATTGGTAACTG
TCAGACCAAGTTTACTCATATATACTTTAGATTGATTTAAAACTTCATTTTTAATTTAAAAGGATCTAGG
TGAAGATCCTTTTTGATAATCTCATGACCAAAATCCCTTAACGTGAGTTTTCGTTCCACTGAGCGTCAGA
CCCCGTAGAAAAGATCAAAGGATCTTCTTGAGATCCTTTTTTTCTGCGCGTAATCTGCTGCTTGCAAACA
AAAAAACCACCGCTACCAGCGGTGGTTTGTTTGCCGGATCAAGAGCTACCAACTCTTTTTCCGAAGGTAA
CTGGCTTCAGCAGAGCGCAGATACCAAATACTGTTCTTCTAGTGTAGCCGTAGTTAGGCCACCACTTCAA
GAACTCTGTAGCACCGCCTACATACCTCGCTCTGCTAATCCTGTTACCAGTGGCTGCTGCCAGTGGCGAT
AAGTCGTGTCTTACCGGGTTGGACTCAAGACGATAGTTACCGGATAAGGCGCAGCGGTCGGGCTGAACGG
GGGGTTCGTGCACACAGCCCAGCTTGGAGCGAACGACCTACACCGAACTGAGATACCTACAGCGTGAGCT
ATGAGAAAGCGCCACGCTTCCCGAAGGGAGAAAGGCGGACAGGTATCCGGTAAGCGGCAGGGTCGGAACA
GGAGAGCGCACGAGGGAGCTTCCAGGGGGAAACGCCTGGTATCTTTATAGTCCTGTCGGGTTTCGCCACC
TCTGACTTGAGCGTCGATTTTTGTGATGCTCGTCAGGGGGGCGGAGCCTATGGAAAAACGCCAGCAACGC
GGCCTTTTTACGGTTCCTGGCCTTTTGCTGGCCTTTTGCTCACATGTTCTTTCCTGCGTTATCCCCTGAT
TCTGTGGATAACCGTATTACCGCCTTTGAGTGAGCTGATACCGCTCGCCGCAGCCGAACGACCGAGCGCA
GCGAGTCAGTGAGCGAGGAAGCGGAAGAGCGCCCAATACGCAAACCGCCTCTCCCCGCGCGTTGGCCGAT
TCATTAATGCAGCTGGCACGACAGGTTTCCCGACTGGAAAGCGGGCAGTGAGCGCAACGCAATTAATGTG
AGTTAGCTCACTCATTAGGCACCCCAGGCTTTACACTTTATGCTTCCGGCTCGTATGTTGTGTGGAATTG
TGAGCGGATAACAATTTCACACAGGAAACAGCTATGACCATGATTACGCCAAGCGCGCAATTAACCCTCA
CTAAAGGGAACAAAAGCTGGAGCTGCAAGC
